>Addgene plasmid #160145 | 3 pCOLI_A_C_HIS | addgene full sequence | sequence record 317255 | Addgene NGS Result
ATGATGAACATGCCCGGTTACTGGAACGTTGTGAGGGTAAACAACTGGCGGTATGGATGCGGCGGGACCA
GAGAAAAATCACTCAGGGTCAATGCCAGCGCTTCGTTAATACAGATGTAGGTGTTGGCACCATGCATCGA
TCCCGCGAAATTAATACGACTCACTATAGGGAGACCACAACGGTTTCCCTCCGGCTCCGGAAATAATTTT
GTTTAACTTTAAGAAGGAGACTGGATCCGAATCTAGAGCCTGCAGTCTCGACAAGCTTGGAAGCGGATCT
GGATCTGGACATCATCATCATCATCACCATCACTAATAAGTCGAGAAGTACTAGAGGATGTACAACGCGT
GCGCGCTGATCCGGCTGCTAACAAAGCCCGAAAGGAAGCTGAGTTGGCTGCTGCCACCGCTGAGCAATAA
CTAGCATAACCCCTTGGGGCCTCTAAACGGGTCTTGAGGGGTTTTTTGCTGAAAGGAGGAACTATATCGG
GATTAGCCCGCCTAATGAGCGGGCTTTTTTTTAATTCCCCTATTTGTTTATTTTTCTAAATACATTCAAA
TATGTATCCGCTCATGAGACAATAACCCTGATAAATGCTTCAATAATATTGAAAAAGGAAGAGTATGAGT
ATTCAACATTTCCGTGTCGCCCTTATTCCCTTTTTTGCGGCATTTTGCCTTCCTGTTTTTGCTCACCCAG
AAACGCTCGTGAAAGTAAAAGACGCAGAGGACCAATTGGGGGCACGAGTGGGATACATAGAACTGGACTT
GAATAGCGGTAAAATCCTTGAGAGTTTTCGCCCTGAAGAGCGTTTTCCAATGATGAGCACTTTCAAAGTT
CTGCTATGTGGAGCAGTATTATCCCGTGTAGATGCGGGGCAAGAGCAACTCGGACGACGAATACACTATT
CGCAGAATGACTTGGTTGAATACTCCCCAGTGACAGAAAAGCACCTTACGGACGGAATGACGGTAAGAGA
ATTATGTAGTGCCGCCATAACGATGAGTGATAACACTGCGGCGAACTTACTTCTGACAACCATCGGTGGA
CCGAAGGAATTAACCGCTTTTTTGCACAATATGGGAGACCATGTAACTCGCCTTGACCGTTGGGAACCAG
AACTGAATGAAGCCATACCAAACGACGAGCGAGACACCACAATGCCTGCGGCAATGGCAACAACATTACG
CAAACTATTAACTGGCGAACTACTTACTCTGGCTTCACGGCAACAATTAATAGACTGGCTTGAAGCGGAT
AAAGTTGCAGGACCACTACTGCGTTCGGCACTTCCTGCTGGCTGGTTTATTGCTGATAAATCTGGGGCAG
GAGAGCGTGGTTCACGGGGTATCATTGCCGCACTTGGACCAGATGGTAAGCCTTCCCGTATCGTAGTTAT
CTACACGACGGGTAGTCAGGCAACTATGGACGAACGAAATAGACAGATTGCTGAAATAGGGGCTTCACTG
ATTAAGCATTGGTAAACCGATACAATTAAAGGCTCCTTTTGGAGCCTTTTTTTTTGGACGGACCGGTAGA
AAAGATCAAAGGATCTTCTTGAGATCCTTTTTTTCTGCGCGTAATCTGCTGCTTGCAAACAAAAAAACCA
CCGCTACCAGCGGTGGTTTGTTTGCCGGATCAAGAGCTACCAACTCTTTTTCCGAAGGTAACTGGCTTCA
GCAGAGCGCAGATACCAAATACTGTCCTTCTAGTGTAGCCGTAGTTAGGCCACCACTTCAAGAACTCTGT
AGCACCGCCTACATACCTCGCTCTGCTAATCCTGTTACCAGTGGCTGCTGCCAGTGGCGATAAGTCGTGT
CTTACCGGGTTGGACTCAAGACGATAGTTACCGGATAAGGCGCAGCGGTCGGGCTGAACGGGGGGTTCGT
GCACACAGCCCAGCTTGGAGCGAACGACCTACACCGAACTGAGATACCTACAGCGTGAGCTATGAGAAAG
CGCCACGCTTCCCGAAGGGAGAAAGGCGGACAGGTATCCGGTAAGCGGCAGGGTCGGAACAGGAGAGCGC
ACGAGGGAGCTTCCAGGGGGAAACGCCTGGTATCTTTATAGTCCTGTCGGGTTTCGCCACCTCTGACTTG
AGCGTCGATTTTTGTGATGCTCGTCAGGGGGGCGGAGCCTATGGAAAAACGCCAGCAACGCGGCCTTTTT
ACGGTTCCTGGCCTTTTGCTGGCCTTTTGCTCACATGTTCTTTCCTGCGTTATCCCCTGATTCTGTGGAT
AACCGTATTACCGCCTTTGAGTGAGCTGATACCGCTCGCCGCAGCCGAACGACCGAGCGCAGCGAGTCAG
TGAGCGAGGAAGCGGAAGAGCGCCTGATGCGGTATTTTCTCCTTACGCATCTGTGCGGTATTTCACACCG
CAATGGTGCACTCTCAGTACAATCTGCTCTGATGCCGCATAGTTAAGCCAGTATACACTCCGCTATCGCT
ACGTGACTGGGTCATGGCTGCGCCCCGACACCCGCCAACACCCGCTGACGCGCCCTGACGGGCTTGTCTG
CTCCCGGCATCCGCTTACAGACAAGCTGTGACCGTCTCCGGGAGCTGCATGTGTCAGAGGTTTTCACCGT
CATCACCGAAACGCGCGAGGCAGCTGCGGTAAAGCTCATCAGCGTGGTCGTGAAGCGATTCACAGATGTC
TGCCTGTTCATCCGCGTCCAGCTCGTTGAGTTTCTCCAGAAGCGTTAATGTCTGGCTTCTGATAAAGCGG
GCCATGTTAAGGGCGGTTTTTTCCTGTTTGGTCACTGATGCCTCCGTGTAAGGGGGATTTCTGTTCATGG
GGTAATGATACCGATGAAACGAGAGAGGATGCTCACGATACGGGTTACTG
Features (pLannotate 1.2.2; 12 found; start..end, strand, type, name):
    152..170     +  promoter       T7 promoter: promoter for bacteriophage T7 RNA polymerase
    208..230     +  RBS            RBS: efficient ribosome binding site from bacteriophage T7 gene 10 (Olins and Rangwala, 1989)
    290..306     +  CDS            capTEV™ (fragment): composite tag for in vivo biotinylation, TEV protease cleavage, and 6xHis tagging
    364..413     +  CDS            SET1 (fragment): solubility-enhancement tag derived from T7 phage gene 10B
    421..468     +  terminator     T7 terminator: transcription terminator for bacteriophage T7 RNA polymerase
    533..624     +  promoter       AmpR promoter: bla
    625..1482    +  CDS            bla: BLAT_ECOLX - Experimental evidence at protein level: Swiss-Prot protein existence level 1. TEM-type are the most prevalent beta-lactamases in enterobacteria; they hydrolyze the beta-lactam bond in susceptible beta-lactam antibiotics, thus conferring resistance to penicillins and cephalosporins. TEM-3 and TEM-4 are capable of hydrolyzing cefotaxime and ceftazidime. TEM-5 is capable of hydrolyzing ceftazidime. TEM-6 is capable of hydrolyzing ceftazidime and aztreonam. TEM-8/CAZ-2, TEM- 16/CAZ-7 and TEM-24/CAZ-6 are markedly active against ceftazidime. IRT- 4 shows resistance to beta-lactamase in
   1489..1528    +  terminator     fd terminator: central terminator from bacteriophage fd (Otsuka and Kunisawa, 1982)
   1559..2147    +  rep_origin     ori: high-copy-number ColE1/pMB1/pBR322/pUC origin of replication
   2333..2472    -  misc_feature   bom: basis of mobility region from pBR322
   2574..2765    -  CDS            rop: Rop protein, which maintains plasmids at low copy number; rop
   2805..65      +  CDS            mbeC (fragment) (across the origin): MBEC_ECOLX - Experimental evidence at protein level: Swiss-Prot protein existence level 1. Required for efficient mobilization of ColE1 plasmid and is thus essential to promote the specific transfer of the plasmid during conjugation. Probably functions by inducing DNA bending, helping the MbeA relaxase to melt the DNA around the nic site and cleave the phosphodiester bond. Binds specifically double-stranded DNA (dsDNA) containing the ColE1 oriT but does not recognize the inverted repeat (IR). From Escherichia coli.
