[The description below was written by a language model from this plasmid's Addgene catalogue record and pLannotate feature annotations shown in this document.]
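Description:
3 pCOLI_A_C_HIS is an empty bacterial expression backbone of 2,850 bp from the InteBac vector suite, a set of compatible vectors for bacterial and baculovirus expression. It derives from pST50Trc, modified with a custom multiple cloning site that makes it fully compatible with the rest of the InteBac system, and with a non-cleavable 8xHis tag supplied by the backbone at the C-terminus of the inserted protein. No gene is present. An open reading frame of interest is introduced by Gibson assembly, and the insert can be checked with the standard T7 forward and reverse sequencing primers.

The expression cassette consists of a T7 promoter, the efficient ribosome binding site from phage T7 gene 10, the cloning region and a T7 terminator, so transcription depends on a host that supplies T7 RNA polymerase. Within the cloning region, the automated annotation reports a short "capTEV" fragment, which most likely reflects the histidine tag itself. The small "SET1" fragment just upstream of the terminator is probably residual T7 gene 10 sequence rather than a functional solubility tag. Selection is by ampicillin through the TEM beta-lactamase gene (bla), which has its own promoter and is followed by the phage fd terminator. Replication relies on a ColE1/pMB1-type origin. The plasmid also carries the rop gene and the pBR322 bom region, which agrees with the low copy number stated in the catalogue, and a fragment of mbeC spans the sequence origin as a backbone remnant. The vector is intended for producing recombinant proteins in E. coli with a permanent C-terminal His tag for affinity purification.
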