Addgene plasmid #160145: 3 pCOLI_A_C_HIS
Purpose: (Empty Backbone) C-term 8xHis uncleavable Amp resistant bacterial expression vector
Depositing lab: John Weir. Depositing organization: Friedrich Miescher Laboratory. Publication: InteBac - An integrated bacterial and baculovirus expression vector suite. Altmannova V, Blaha A, Astrinidis S, Reichle H, Weir JR. Protein Sci. 2020 Sep 21. doi: 10.1002/pro.3957. PubMed 32955754.
Backbone
  Vector backbone: pST50Trc
  Modifications to backbone: Custom MCS added to the vector for full compatibility within the InteBac system. Non-cleavable 8xHis tag added to C-term
  Vector type: Bacterial Expression
  Promoter: T7
  Tag / fusion protein: 8xHis (C terminal on backbone)
Growth in bacteria
  Bacterial resistance: Ampicillin, 100 μg/mL
  Growth temperature: 37°C
  Growth strain: DH5alpha
  Copy number: Low Copy
Gene/Insert
  Cloning method: Gibson Cloning
  Sequencing primers: 5′ T7_fwd; 3′ T7_rev
Terms and licenses: Academic/Nonprofit Terms; Industry Terms: Not Available to Industry
How to cite: 3 pCOLI_A_C_HIS was a gift from John Weir (Addgene plasmid # 160145 ; http://n2t.net/addgene:160145 ; RRID:Addgene_160145)
